>Addgene plasmid #91554 | pHH0103_RAB4B-2/2 | addgene full sequence | sequence record 192614 | Addgene NGS Result
CATTATTATCATGACATTAACCTATAAAAATAGGCGTATCACGAGGCCCTTTCGTCTTCAAGAATTCCCG
ACACCATCGAATGGTGCAAAACCTTTCGCGGTATGGCATGATAGCGCCCGGAAGAGAGTCAATTCAGGGT
GGTGAATGTGAAACCAGTAACGTTATACGATGTCGCAGAGTATGCCGGTGTCTCTTATCAGACCGTTTCC
CGCGTGGTGAACCAGGCCAGCCACGTTTCTGCGAAAACGCGGGAAAAAGTGGAAGCGGCGATGGCGGAGC
TGAATTACATTCCCAACCGCGTGGCACAACAACTGGCGGGCAAACAGTCGTTGCTGATTGGCGTTGCCAC
CTCCAGTCTGGCCCTGCACGCGCCGTCGCAAATTGTCGCGGCGATTAAATCTCGCGCCGATCAACTGGGT
GCCAGCGTGGTGGTGTCGATGGTAGAACGAAGCGGCGTCGAAGCCTGTAAAGCGGCGGTGCACAATCTTC
TCGCGCAACGCGTCAGTGGGCTGATCATTAACTATCCGCTGGATGACCAGGATGCCATTGCTGTGGAAGC
TGCCTGCACTAATGTTCCGGCGTTATTTCTTGATGTCTCTGACCAGACACCCATCAACAGTATTATTTTC
TCCCATGAAGACGGTACGCGACTGGGCGTGGAGCATCTGGTCGCATTGGGTCACCAGCAAATCGCGCTGT
TAGCGGGCCCATTAAGTTCTGTCTCGGCGCGTCTGCGTCTGGCTGGCTGGCATAAATATCTCACTCGCAA
TCAAATTCAGCCGATAGCGGAACGGGAAGGCGACTGGAGTGCCATGTCCGGTTTTCAACAAACCATGCAA
ATGCTGAATGAGGGCATCGTTCCCACTGCGATGCTGGTTGCCAACGATCAGATGGCGCTGGGCGCAATGC
GCGCCATTACCGAGTCCGGGCTGCGCGTTGGTGCGGATATCTCGGTAGTGGGATACGACGATACCGAAGA
CAGCTCATGTTATATCCCGCCGTTAACCACCATCAAACAGGATTTTCGCCTGCTGGGGCAAACCAGCGTG
GACCGCTTGCTGCAACTCTCTCAGGGCCAGGCGGTGAAGGGCAATCAGCTGTTGCCCGTCTCACTGGTGA
AAAGAAAAACCACCCTGGCGCCCAATACGCAAACCGCCTCTCCCCGCGCGTTGGCCGATTCATTAATGCA
GCTGGCACGACAGGTTTCCCGACTGGAAAGCGGGCAGTGAGCGCAACGCAATTAATGTAAGTTAGCTCAC
TCATTAGGCACAATTCTCATGTTTGACAGCTTATCATCGACTGCACGGTGCACCAATGCTTCTGGCGTCA
GGCAGCCATCGGAAGCTGTGGTATGGCTGTGCAGGTCGTAAATCACTGCATAATTCGTGTCGCTCAAGGC
GCACTCCCGTTCTGGATAATGTTTTTTGCGCCGACATCATAACGGTTCTGGCAAATATTCTGAAATGAGC
TGTTGACAATTAATCATCGGCTCGTATAATGTGTGGAATTGTGAGCGGATAACAATTTCACACAGGAAAC
AGCCAGTCCGTTTAGGTGTTTTCACGAGCACTTCACCAACAAGGACCATAGATTATGAAAATCGAAGAAC
ACCATCACCATCACCATTCCAGCGGTAAGCTTATGTCCCCTATACTAGGTTATTGGAAAATTAAGGGCCT
TGTGCAACCCACTCGACTTCTTTTGGAATATCTTGAAGAAAAATATGAAGAGCATTTGTATGAGCGCGAT
GAAGGTGATAAATGGCGAAACAAAAAGTTTGAATTGGGTTTGGAGTTTCCCAATCTTCCTTATTATATTG
ATGGTGATGTTAAATTAACACAGTCTATGGCCATCATACGTTATATAGCTGACAAGCACAACATGTTGGG
TGGTTGTCCAAAAGAGCGTGCAGAGATTTCAATGCTTGAAGGAGCGGTTTTGGATATTAGATACGGTGTT
TCGAGAATTGCATATAGTAAAGACTTTGAAACTCTCAAAGTTGATTTTCTTAGCAAGCTACCTGAAATGC
TGAAAATGTTCGAAGATCGTTTATGTCATAAAACATATTTAAATGGTGATCATGTAACCCATCCTGACTT
CATGTTGTATGACGCTCTTGATGTTGTTTTATACATGGACCCAATGTGCCTGGATGCGTTCCCAAAATTA
GTTTGTTTTAAAAAACGTATTGAAGCTATCCCACAAATTGATAAGTACTTGAAATCCAGCAAGTATATAG
CATGGCCTTTGCAGGGCTGGCAAGCCACGTTTGGTGGTGGCGACCATCCTCCAAAATCGGATCTGGAAGT
TCTGTTCCAGGGGCCCCTGTCCAGCGGTCTGGTTCCGCGTGGTTCCGGTACCGCGGCCCAGCCGGCCTCT
ATGGCAGTTGCCCTGCAAGATTACATGGCACCGGATTGTCGTTTTCTGACCATTCATCGTGGTCAGGTCG
TCTACGTTTTCTCCAAACTGAAAGGTCGTGGTCGTTTGTTTTGGGGTGGTAGTGTTCAGGGTGATTACTA
TGGTGATCTGGCAGCACGTCTTGGTTACTTTCCGTCCTCCATTGTTCGTGAAGATCAGGCGGCCGCATA
[142 nt withheld, positions 2590-2731]
C
[98 nt withheld, positions 2733-2830]
AGTTTGTACTGGTGACGAAACTCAGTGTCTAGCTAGAGTGGC
[149 nt withheld, positions 2873-3021]
T
[41 nt withheld, positions 3023-3063]
T
[62 nt withheld, positions 3065-3126]
A
[35 nt withheld, positions 3128-3162]
CCTCCCTCAATCGGTTGAATGTCGCCCTTTTGTCTTTGGCGCTGGTAAACCATATGAA
[86 nt withheld, positions 3221-3306]
T
[54 nt withheld, positions 3308-3361]
CTAGCGCCGCCCTATACCTTGTCTGCCTCCCCGCGTTGCGTCGCGGTGCATGGAGCCGGGCCACCTCGAC
CTGAATGGAAGCCGGCGGCACCTCGCTAACGGATTCACCACTCCAAGAATTGGAGCCAATCAATTCTTGC
GGAGAACTGTGAATGCGCAAACCAACCCTTGGCAGAACATATCCATCGCGTCCGCCATCTCCAGCAGCCG
CACGCGGCGCATCTCGGGCAGCGTTGGGTCCTGGCCACGGGTGCGCATGATCGTGCTCCTGTCGTTGAGG
ACCCGGCTAGGCTGGCGGGGTTGCCTTACTGGTTAGCAGAATGAATCACCGATACGCGAGCGAACGTGAA
GCGACTGCTGCTGCAAAACGTCTGCGACCTGAGCAACAACATGAATGGTCTTCGGTTTCCGTGTTTCGTA
AAGTCTGGAAACGCGGAAGTCAGCGCCCTGCACCATTATGTTCCGGATCTGCATCGCAGGATGCTGCTGG
CTACCCTGTGGAACACCTACATCTGTATTAACGAAGCGCTGGCATTGACCCTGAGTGATTTTTCTCTGGT
CCCGCCGCATCCATACCGCCAGTTGTTTACCCTCACAACGTTCCAGTAACCGGGCATGTTCATCATCAGT
AACCCGTATCGTGAGCATCCTCTCTCGTTTCATCGGTATCATTACCCCCATGAACAGAAATCCCCCTTAC
ACGGAGGCATCAGTGACCAAACAGGAAAAAACCGCCCTTAACATGGCCCGCTTTATCAGAAGCCAGACAT
TAACGCTTCTGGAGAAACTCAACGAGCTGGACGCGGATGAACAGGCAGACATCTGTGAATCGCTTCACGA
CCACGCTGATGAGCTTTACCGCAGGATCCGCGAAATTGTAAGCGTTAATATTTTGTTAAAATTCGCGTTA
AATTTTTGTTAAATCAGCTCATTTTTTAACCAATAGGCCGAAATCGGCAAAATCCCTTATAAATCAAAAG
AATAGACCGAGATAGGGT
[37 nt withheld, positions 4360-4396]
AAAGAACGTGGACTCCAACGTCAAAGG
[49 nt withheld, positions 4424-4472]
T
[91 nt withheld, positions 4474-4564]
G
[124 nt withheld, positions 4566-4689]
CGCGGATCCTGCCTCGCGCGTTTCGGTGATGACGGTGAAAACCTCTGACACATGCAGCTCCCGGAGACGG
TCACAGCTTGTCTGTAAGCGGATGCCGGGAGCAGACAAGCCCGTCAGGGCGCGTCAGCGGGTGTTGGCGG
GTGTCGGGGCGCAGCCATGACCCAGTCACGTAGCGATAGCGGAGTGTATACTGGCTTAACTATGCGGCAT
CAGAGCAGATTGTACTGAGAGTGCACCATATGCGGTGTGAAATACCGCACAGATGCGTAAGGAGAAAATA
CCGCATCAGGCGCTCTTCCGCTTCCTCGCTCACTGACTCGCTGCGCTCGGTCGTTCGGCTGCGGCGAGCG
GTATCAGCTCACTCAAAGGCGGTAATACGGTTATCCACAGAATCAGGGGATAACGCAGGAAAGAACATGT
GAGCAAAAGGCCAGCAAAAGGCCAGGAACCGTAAAAAGGCCGCGTTGCTGGCGTTTTTCCATAGGCTCCG
CCCCCCTGACGAGCATCACAAAAATCGACGCTCAAGTCAGAGGTGGCGAAACCCGACAGGACTATAAAGA
TACCAGGGTTTCCCCCTGGAAGCTCCCTCGTGCGCTCTCCTGTTCCGACCCTGCCGCTTACCGGATACCT
GTCCGCCTTTCTCCCTTCGGGAAGCGTGGCGCTTTCTCATAGCTCACGCTGTAGGTATCTCAGTTCGGTG
TAGGTCGTTCGCTCCAAGCTGGGCTGTGTGCACGAACCCCCCGTTCAGCCCGACCGCTGCGCCTTATCCG
GTAACTATCGTCTTGAGTCCAACCCGGTAAGACACGACTTATCGCCACTGGCAGCAGCCACTGGTAACAG
GATTAGCAGAGCGAGGTATGTAGGCGGTGCTACAGAGTTCTTGAAGTGGTGGCCTAACTACGGCTACACT
AGAAGGACAGTATTTGGTATCTGCGCTCTGCTGAAGCCAGTTACCTTCGGAAAAAGAGTTGGTAGCTCTT
GATCCGGCAAACAAACCACCGCTGGTAGCGGTGGTTTTTTTGTTTGCAAGCAGCAGATTACGCGCAGAAA
AAAAGGATCTCAAGAAGATCCTTTGATCTTTTCTACGGGGTCTGACGCTCAGTGGAACGAAAACTCACGT
TAAGGGATTTTGGTCATGAGATTATCAAAAAGGATCTTCACCTAGATCCTTTTAAATTAAAAATGAAGTT
TTAAATCAATCTAAAGTATATATGAGTAAACTTGGTCTGACAGTTACCAATGCTTAATCAGTGAGGCACC
TATCTCAGCGATCTGTCTATTTCGTTCATCCATAGTTGCCTGACTCCCCGTCGTGTAGATAACTACGATA
CGGGAGGGCTTACCATCTGGCCCCAGTGCTGCAATGATACCGCGAGACCCACGCTCACCGGCTCCAGATT
TATCAGCAATAAACCAGCCAGCCGGAAGGGCCGAGCGCAGAAGTGGTCCTGCAACTTTATCCGCCTCCAT
CCAGTCTATTAATTGTTGCCGGGAAGCTAGAGTAAGTAGTTCGCCAGTTAATAGTTTGCGCAACGTTGTT
GCCATTGCTGCAGGCATCGTGGTGTCACGCTCGTCGTTTGGTATGGCTTCATTCAGCTCCGGTTCCCAAC
GATCAAGGCGAGTTACATGATCCCCCATGTTGTGCAAAAAAGCGGTTAGCTCCTTCGGTCCTCCGATCGT
TGTCAGAAGTAAGTTGGCCGCAGTGTTATCACTCATGGTTATGGCAGCACTGCATAATTCTCTTACTGTC
ATGCCATCCGTAAGATGCTTTTCTGTGACTGGTGAGTACTCAACCAAGTCATTCTGAGAATAGTGTATGC
GGCGACCGAGTTGCTCTTGCCCGGCGTCAACACGGGATAATACCGCGCCACATAGCAGAACTTTAAAAGT
GCTCATCATTGGAAAACGTTCTTCGGGGCGAAAACTCTCAAGGATCTTACCGCTGTTGAGATCCAGTTCG
ATGTAACCCACTCGTGCACCCAACTGATCTTCAGCATCTTTTACTTTCACCAGCGTTTCTGGGTGAGCAA
AAACAGGAAGGCAAAATGCCGCAAAAAAGGGAATAAGGGCGACACGGAAATGTTGAATACTCATACTCTT
CCTTTTTCAATATTATTGAAGCATTTATCAGGGTTATTGTCTCATGAGCGGATACATATTTGAATGTATT
TAGAAAAATAAACAAATAGGGGTTCCGCGCACATTTCCCCGAAAAGTGCCACCTGACGTCTAAGAAAC
Features (pLannotate 1.2.2; 21 found; start..end, strand, type, name):
     70..147     +  promoter       lacIq promoter: lacI (mutant); In the lacIq allele, a single base change in the promoter boosts expression of the lacI gene about 10-fold.
    148..1230    +  CDS            lacI: lac repressor; lacI; The lac repressor binds to the lac operator to inhibit transcription in E. coli. This inhibition can be relieved by adding lactose or isopropyl-β-D-thiogalactopyranoside (IPTG).
   1243..1264    +  protein_bind   CAP binding site: CAP binding activates transcription in the presence of cAMP. E. coli catabolite activator protein
   1283..1300    +  promoter       tet promoter (fragment): E. coli promoter for tetracycline efflux protein gene
   1473..1501    +  promoter       tac promoter: strong E. coli promoter; hybrid between the trp and lac UV5 promoters
   1509..1525    +  protein_bind   lac operator: The lac repressor binds to the lac operator to inhibit transcription in E. coli. This inhibition can be relieved by adding lactose or isopropyl-β-D-thiogalactopyranoside (IPTG). lac repressor encoded by lacI
   1610..1627    +  CDS            6xHis: 6xHis affinity tag
   1643..2296    +  CDS            GST26_SCHJA: Experimental evidence at protein level: Swiss-Prot protein existence level 1. GST isoenzymes appear to play a central role in the parasite detoxification system. Other functions are also suspected including a role in increasing the solubility of haematin in the parasite gut. From Schistosoma japonicum (Blood fluke).
   2366..2578    +  CDS            MIA (fragment): MIA_HUMAN - Experimental evidence at protein level: Swiss-Prot protein existence level 1. Elicits growth inhibition on melanoma cells in vitro as well as some other neuroectodermal tumors, including gliomas. From Homo sapiens (Human).
   2594..2641    +  terminator     fd terminator (sequence withheld): central terminator from bacteriophage fd (Otsuka and Kunisawa, 1982)
   2646..2858    +  CDS            M13 gene III (fragment) (sequence partly withheld): pIII; III; minor coat protein
   2873..3343    +  CDS            M13 gene III (fragment) (sequence partly withheld): pIII; III; minor coat protein
   3365..3435    +  CDS            TcR (fragment): tetracycline efflux protein; tet; confers resistance to tetracycline
   3677..4057    -  CDS            YPB1_ECOLX: Protein predicted: Swiss-Prot protein existence level 4. From Escherichia coli.
   4074..4225    +  CDS            rop (fragment): Rop protein, which maintains plasmids at low copy number; rop
   4261..4689    -  rep_origin     f1 ori (sequence partly withheld): f1 bacteriophage origin of replication; arrow indicates direction of (+) strand synthesis
   4698..4737    +  CDS            rop (fragment): Rop protein, which maintains plasmids at low copy number; rop
   4839..4979    +  misc_feature   bom: basis of mobility region from pBR322
   5165..5752    -  rep_origin     ori: high-copy-number ColE1/pMB1/pBR322/pUC origin of replication
   5923..6783    -  CDS            AmpR: β-lactamase; bla; confers resistance to ampicillin, carbenicillin, and related antibiotics
   6784..6888    -  promoter       AmpR promoter: bla
