[The description below was written by a language model from this plasmid's Addgene catalogue record and pLannotate feature annotations shown in this document.]
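Description:
pHH0103_RAB4B-2/2 is a bacterial expression plasmid built on the pHH0103 backbone for producing and purifying a human SH3 domain construct in E. coli. It is propagated under ampicillin selection (β-lactamase gene with its own promoter) and replicates from a ColE1/pBR322-type origin with the adjacent bom region. The catalogue lists it as low copy, although the rop gene appears only as two fragments interrupted by an f1 phage origin. The f1 ori, together with a phage fd terminator and two fragments of M13 gene III lying downstream of the expression cassette, suggests that the backbone derives from a phagemid display vector. These gene III remnants sit after the terminator and do not appear to be part of the expressed product. A short tetracycline-resistance fragment and a tet promoter fragment are also leftover backbone sequence.

Expression is driven by the strong hybrid tac promoter under control of a lac operator. The plasmid carries lacI under the lacIq promoter, so repression is supplied in cis and transcription is induced with IPTG. The open reading frame begins with a 6xHis tag followed by Schistosoma japonicum glutathione S-transferase, giving two affinity handles, and then the roughly 254 bp human insert cloned between SfiI and NotI sites. The catalogue names this insert RAB4B-2/2 and links it to the RAB4B gene entry, indicating the second of two SH3 domains. The automated annotation instead matches the region to a fragment of human MIA, an SH3-fold protein, and the record does not resolve this naming discrepancy. The plasmid belongs to a collection used to survey the binding specificities of the human SH3 domain family.
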