Addgene plasmid #91554: pHH0103_RAB4B-2/2
Purpose: Protein expression and purification of human SH3 domain construct RAB4B-2/2
Depositing lab: Sachdev Sidhu. Depositing organization: University of Toronto. Publication: Comprehensive Analysis of the Human SH3 Domain Family Reveals a Wide Variety of Non-canonical Specificities. Teyra J, Huang H, Jain S, Guan X, Dong A, Liu Y, Tempel W, Min J, Tong Y, Kim PM, Bader GD, Sidhu SS. Structure. 2017 Oct 3;25(10):1598-1610.e3. doi: 10.1016/j.str.2017.07.017. Epub 2017 Sep 7. PubMed 28890361.
Backbone
  Vector backbone: pHH0103
  Vector type: Bacterial Expression
Growth in bacteria
  Bacterial resistance: Ampicillin, 100 μg/mL
  Growth temperature: 37°C
  Growth strain: DH5alpha
  Copy number: Low Copy
Gene/Insert
  Gene/Insert name: RAB4B-2/2
  Species: H. sapiens (human)
  Insert size (bp): 254
  Entrez Gene: RAB4B (a.k.a. PP1596)
  Cloning method: Restriction Enzyme; 5′ cloning site Sfi1 (unknown if destroyed); 3′ cloning site Not1 (unknown if destroyed)
Terms and licenses: Academic/Nonprofit Terms; Industry Terms: Not Available to Industry
How to cite: pHH0103_RAB4B-2/2 was a gift from Sachdev Sidhu (Addgene plasmid # 91554 ; http://n2t.net/addgene:91554 ; RRID:Addgene_91554)
