>Addgene plasmid #91554 | pHH0103_RAB4B-2/2 | depositor partial sequence | sequence record 176042 | insert sequence
GGTACCGAATTCGGATCCGCGCGCTGTCTATGGCAGTTGCCCTGCAAGATTACATGGCACCGGATTGTCG
TTTTCTGACCATTCATCGTGGTCAGGTCGTCTACGTTTTCTCCAAACTGAAAGGTCGTGGTCGTTTGTTT
TGGGGTGGTAGTGTTCAGGGTGATTACTATGGTGATCTGGCAGCACGTCTTGGTTACTTTCCGTCCTCCA
TTGTTCGTGAAGATCAGGCGGCCGCTAGCTAAGTCGACGAGCTC
